LOCUS       Exported 7139 bp ds-DNA circular SYN 28-APR-2015
DEFINITION  synthetic circular DNA
ACCESSION   .
VERSION     .
KEYWORDS    .
SOURCE      synthetic DNA construct
  ORGANISM  synthetic DNA construct
REFERENCE   1 (bases 1 to 7139)
  AUTHORS   .
  TITLE     Direct Submission
  JOURNAL   Exported Jul 15, 2018 from SnapGene 4.2.0 http://www.snapgene.com
FEATURES             Location/Qualifiers
     source          1..7139
                     /organism="synthetic DNA construct"
                     /mol_type="other DNA"
     misc_feature    863..881
                     /label=T7
     CDS             897..1925
                     /label=mouse PKA-CAT-alpha Sperm alternative splice form
     misc_feature    900..917
                     /label=splicing difference
     misc_feature    1697
                     /label=actually A, silent mutation
     misc_feature    1962..2675
                     /label=mPAGFP
ORIGIN
        1 gacggatcgg gagatctccc gatcccctat ggtcgactct cagtacaatc tgctctgatg
       61 ccgcatagtt aagccagtat ctgctccctg cttgtgtgtt ggaggtcgct gagtagtgcg
      121 cgagcaaaat ttaagctaca acaaggcaag gcttgaccga caattgcatg aagaatctgc
      181 ttagggttag gcgttttgcg ctgcttcgcg atgtacgggc cagatatacg cgttgacatt
      241 gattattgac tagttattaa tagtaatcaa ttacggggtc attagttcat agcccatata
      301 tggagttccg cgttacataa cttacggtaa atggcccgcc tggctgaccg cccaacgacc
      361 cccgcccatt gacgtcaata atgacgtatg ttcccatagt aacgccaata gggactttcc
      421 attgacgtca atgggtggac tatttacggt aaactgccca cttggcagta catcaagtgt
      481 atcatatgcc aagtacgccc cctattgacg tcaatgacgg taaatggccc gcctggcatt
      541 atgcccagta catgacctta tgggactttc ctacttggca gtacatctac gtattagtca
      601 tcgctattac catggtgatg cggttttggc agtacatcaa tgggcgtgga tagcggtttg
      661 actcacgggg atttccaagt ctccacccca ttgacgtcaa tgggagtttg ttttggcacc
      721 aaaatcaacg ggactttcca aaatgtcgta acaactccgc cccattgacg caaatgggcg
      781 gtaggcgtgt acggtgggag gtctatataa gcagagctct ctggctaact agagaaccca
      841 ctgcttactg gcttatcgaa attaatacga ctcactatag ggagacccaa gctaccatgg
      901 cttccagctc caacgatgtg aaagagttcc tagccaaagc caaggaagat ttcctgaaaa
      961 aatgggagac cccttctcag aatacagccc agttggatca gtttgataga atcaagaccc
     1021 ttggcaccgg ctcctttggg cgagtgatgc tggtgaagca caaggagagt gggaaccact
     1081 acgccatgaa gatcttagac aagcagaagg tggtgaagct aaagcagatc gagcacactc
     1141 tgaatgagaa gcgcatcctg caggccgtca acttcccgtt cctggtcaaa cttgaattct
     1201 ccttcaagga caactcaaac ctgtacatgg tcatggagta tgtagctggt ggcgagatgt
     1261 tctcccacct acggcggatt ggaaggttca gcgagcccca tgcccgtttc tacgcggcgc
     1321 agatcgtcct gacctttgag tatctgcact ccctggacct catctaccgg gacctgaagc
     1381 ccgagaatct tctcatcgac cagcagggct atattcaggt gacagacttc ggttttgcca
     1441 agcgtgtgaa aggccgtact tggaccttgt gtgggacccc tgagtacttg gcccccgaga
     1501 ttatcctgag caaaggctac aacaaggctg tggactggtg ggctctcgga gtcctcatct
     1561 acgagatggc tgctggttac ccacccttct tcgctgacca gcctatccag atctatgaga
     1621 aaatcgtctc tgggaaggtg cggttcccat cccacttcag ctctgacttg aaggacctgc
     1681 tgcggaacct tctgcaggtg gatctcacca agcgctttgg gaacctcaag aacggggtca
     1741 atgacatcaa gaaccacaag tggtttgcca cgactgactg gattgccatc tatcagagaa
     1801 aggtggaagc tcccttcata ccaaagttta aaggccctgg ggacacgagt aactttgacg
     1861 actatgagga ggaagagatc cgggtctcca tcaatgagaa gtgtggcaag gagtttactg
     1921 agtttatcga ttatgatgtt cctgattatg caagcttaat gagcaagggc gaggagctgt
     1981 tcaccggggt ggtgcccatc ctggtcgagc tggacggcga cgtaaacggc cacaagttca
     2041 gcgtgtccgg cgagggcgag ggcgatgcca cctacggcaa gctgaccctg aagttcatct
     2101 gcaccaccgg caagctgccc gtgccctggc ccaccctcgt gaccaccttc agctacggcg
     2161 tgcagtgctt cagccgctac cccgaccaca tgaagcagca cgacttcttc aagtccgcca
     2221 tgcccgaagg ctacgtccag gagcgcacca tcttcttcaa ggacgacggc aactacaaga
     2281 cccgcgccga ggtgaagttc gagggcgaca ccctggtgaa ccgcatcgag ctgaagggca
     2341 tcgacttcaa ggaggacggc aacatcctgg ggcacaagct ggagtacaac tacaacagcc
     2401 acaacgtcta tatcatggcc gacaagcaga agaacggcat caaggccaac ttcaagatcc
     2461 gccacaacat cgaggacggc agcgtgcagc tcgccgacca ctaccagcag aacaccccca
     2521 tcggcgacgg ccccgtgctg ctgcccgaca accactacct gagccaccag tccaagctga
     2581 gcaaagaccc caacgagaag cgcgatcaca tggtcctgct ggagttcgtg accgccgccg
     2641 ggatcactct cggcatggac gagctgtaca agtaatctag agggccctat tctatagtgt
     2701 cacctaaatg ctagagctcg ctgatcagcc tcgactgtgc cttctagttg ccagccatct
     2761 gttgtttgcc cctcccccgt gccttccttg accctggaag gtgccactcc cactgtcctt
     2821 tcctaataaa atgaggaaat tgcatcgcat tgtctgagta ggtgtcattc tattctgggg
     2881 ggtggggtgg ggcaggacag caagggggag gattgggaag acaatagcag gcatgctggg
     2941 gatgcggtgg gctctatggc ttctgaggcg gaaagaacca gctggggctc tagggggtat
     3001 ccccnnnnnn nnnnnnnnnn nnnnnnnnnn nnnnnnnnnn nnnnnnnnnn nnnnnnnnnn
     3061 nnnnnnnnnn nnnnnnnnnn nnnnnnnnnn nnnnnnnnnn nnnnnnnnnn nnnnnnnnnn
     3121 nnnnnnnncn nnnnnnnnnn nnnnnnnnnn nnnnnnnnnn ncannnnnnn nnnnnnnnnn
     3181 nnnnnnnnnn nnnnnnnnnn nnnnnnnnnn nnnnnnnnnn annnnnnnnn nnnnnnnnnn
     3241 nnnnnnnnnn nnnnnnnnnn nnnnnnnnnn cctttgacgt tggagtccac gttctttnnn
     3301 nnnnnnnnnn nnnnnnnnnn nnnnnnnnnn nnnnacccta tctcggtcta ttcttttgat
     3361 ttataaggga ttttggggat ttcggcctat tggttaaaaa atgagctgat ttaacaaaaa
     3421 tttaacgcga attaattctg tggaatgtgt gtcagttagg gtgtggaaag tccccaggct
     3481 ccccaggcag gcagaagtat gcaaagcatg catctcaatt agtcagcaac caggtgtgga
     3541 aagtccccag gctccccagc aggcagaagt atgcaaagca tgcatctcaa ttagtcagca
     3601 accatagtcc cgcccctaac tccgcccatc ccgcccctaa ctccgcccag ttccgcccat
     3661 tctccgcccc atggctgact aatttttttt atttatgcag aggccgaggc cgcctctgcc
     3721 tctgagctat tccagaagta gtgaggaggc ttttttggag gcctaggctt ttgcaaaaag
     3781 ctcccgggag cttgtatatc cattttcgga tctgatcaag agacaggatg aggatcgttt
     3841 cgcatgattg aacaagatgg attgcacgca ggttctccgg ccgcttgggt ggagaggcta
     3901 ttcggctatg actgggcaca acagacaatc ggctgctctg atgccgccgt gttccggctg
     3961 tcagcgcagg ggcgcccggt tctttttgtc aagaccgacc tgtccggtgc cctgaatgaa
     4021 ctgcaggacg aggcagcgcg gctatcgtgg ctggccacga cgggcgttcc ttgcgcagct
     4081 gtgctcgacg ttgtcactga agcgggaagg gactggctgc tattgggcga agtgccgggg
     4141 caggatctcc tgtcatctca ccttgctcct gccgagaaag tatccatcat ggctgatgca
     4201 atgcggcggc tgcatacgct tgatccggct acctgcccat tcgaccacca agcgaaacat
     4261 cgcatcgagc gagcacgtac tcggatggaa gccggtcttg tcgatcagga tgatctggac
     4321 gaagagcatc aggggctcgc gccagccgaa ctgttcgcca ggctcaaggc gcgcatgccc
     4381 gacggcgagg atctcgtcgt gacccatggc gatgcctgct tgccgaatat catggtggaa
     4441 aatggccgct tttctggatt catcgactgt ggccggctgg gtgtggcgga ccgctatcag
     4501 gacatagcgt tggctacccg tgatattgct gaagagcttg gcggcgaatg ggctgaccgc
     4561 ttcctcgtgc tttacggtat cgccgctccc gattcgcagc gcatcgcctt ctatcgcctt
     4621 cttgacgagt tcttctgagc gggactctgg ggttcgaaat gaccgaccaa gcgacgccca
     4681 acctgccatc acgagatttc gattccaccg ccgccttcta tgaaaggttg ggcttcggaa
     4741 tcgttttccg ggacgccggc tggatgatcc tccagcgcgg ggatctcatg ctggagttct
     4801 tcgcccaccc caacttgttt attgcagctt ataatggtta caaataaagc aatagcatca
     4861 caaatttcac aaataaagca tttttttcac tgcattctag ttgtggtttg tccaaactca
     4921 tcaatgtatc ttatcatgtc tgtataccgt cgacctctag ctagagcttg gcgtaatcat
     4981 ggtcatagct gtttcctgtg tgaaattgtt atccgctcac aattccacac aacatacgag
     5041 ccggaagcat aaagtgtaaa gcctggggtg cctaatgagt gagctaactc acattaattg
     5101 cgttgcgctc actgcccgct ttccagtcgg gaaacctgtc gtgccagctg cattaatgaa
     5161 tcggccaacg cgcggggaga ggcggtttgc gtattgggcg ctcttccgct tcctcgctca
     5221 ctgactcgct gcgctcggtc gttcggctgc ggcgagcggt atcagctcac tcaaaggcgg
     5281 taatacggtt atccacagaa tcaggggata acgcaggaaa gaacatgtga gcaaaaggcc
     5341 agcaaaaggc caggaaccgt aaaaaggccg cgttgctggc gtttttccat aggctccgcc
     5401 cccctgacga gcatcacaaa aatcgacgct caagtcagag gtggcgaaac ccgacaggac
     5461 tataaagata ccaggcgttt ccccctggaa gctccctcgt gcgctctcct gttccgaccc
     5521 tgccgcttac cggatacctg tccgcctttc tcccttcggg aagcgtggcg ctttctcaat
     5581 gctcacgctg taggtatctc agttcggtgt aggtcgttcg ctccaagctg ggctgtgtgc
     5641 acgaaccccc cgttcagccc gaccgctgcg ccttatccgg taactatcgt cttgagtcca
     5701 acccggtaag acacgactta tcgccactgg cagcagccac tggtaacagg attagcagag
     5761 cgaggtatgt aggcggtgct acagagttct tgaagtggtg gcctaactac ggctacacta
     5821 gaaggacagt atttggtatc tgcgctctgc tgaagccagt taccttcgga aaaagagttg
     5881 gtagctcttg atccggcaaa caaaccaccg ctggtagcgg tggttttttt gtttgcaagc
     5941 agcagattac gcgcagaaaa aaaggatctc aagaagatcc tttgatcttt tctacggggt
     6001 ctgacgctca gtggaacgaa aactcacgtt aagggatttt ggtcatgaga ttatcaaaaa
     6061 ggatcttcac ctagatcctt ttaaattaaa aatgaagttt taaatcaatc taaagtatat
     6121 atgagtaaac ttggtctgac agttaccaat gcttaatcag tgaggcacct atctcagcga
     6181 tctgtctatt tcgttcatcc atagttgcct gactccccgt cgtgtagata actacgatac
     6241 gggagggctt accatctggc cccagtgctg caatgatacc gcgagaccca cgctcaccgg
     6301 ctccagattt atcagcaata aaccagccag ccggaagggc cgagcgcaga agtggtcctg
     6361 caactttatc cgcctccatc cagtctatta attgttgccg ggaagctaga gtaagtagtt
     6421 cgccagttaa tagtttgcgc aacgttgttg ccattgctac aggcatcgtg gtgtcacgct
     6481 cgtcgtttgg tatggcttca ttcagctccg gttcccaacg atcaaggcga gttacatgat
     6541 cccccatgtt gtgcaaaaaa gcggttagct ccttcggtcc tccgatcgtt gtcagaagta
     6601 agttggccgc agtgttatca ctcatggtta tggcagcact gcataattct cttactgtca
     6661 tgccatccgt aagatgcttt tctgtgactg gtgagtactc aaccaagtca ttctgagaat
     6721 agtgtatgcg gcgaccgagt tgctcttgcc cggcgtcaat acgggataat accgcgccac
     6781 atagcagaac tttaaaagtg ctcatcattg gaaaacgttc ttcggggcga aaactctcaa
     6841 ggatcttacc gctgttgaga tccagttcga tgtaacccac tcgtgcaccc aactgatctt
     6901 cagcatcttt tactttcacc agcgtttctg ggtgagcaaa aacaggaagg caaaatgccg
     6961 caaaaaaggg aataagggcg acacggaaat gttgaatact catactcttc ctttttcaat
     7021 attattgaag catttatcag ggttattgtc tcatgagcgg atacatattt gaatgtattt
     7081 agaaaaataa acaaataggg gttccgcgca catttccccg aaaagtgcca cctgacgtc
//
