>Addgene plasmid #114133 | pCDNA3_altPKA-Cα-mPAGFP | addgene full sequence | sequence record 225608 | Addgene NGS Result
AAGGCTTGACCGACAATTGCATGAAGAATCTGCTTAGGGTTAGGCGTTTTGCGCTGCTTCGCGATGTACG
GGCCAGATATACGCGTTGACATTGATTATTGACTAGTTATTAATAGTAATCAATTACGGGGTCATTAGTT
CATAGCCCATATATGGAGTTCCGCGTTACATAACTTACGGTAAATGGCCCGCCTGGCTGACCGCCCAACG
ACCCCCGCCCATTGACGTCAATAATGACGTATGTTCCCATAGTAACGCCAATAGGGACTTTCCATTGACG
TCAATGGGTGGAGTATTTACGGTAAACTGCCCACTTGGCAGTACATCAAGTGTATCATATGCCAAGTACG
CCCCCTATTGACGTCAATGACGGTAAATGGCCCGCCTGGCATTATGCCCAGTACATGACCTTATGGGACT
TTCCTACTTGGCAGTACATCTACGTATTAGTCATCGCTATTACCATGGTGATGCGGTTTTGGCAGTACAT
CAATGGGCGTGGATAGCGGTTTGACTCACGGGGATTTCCAAGTCTCCACCCCATTGACGTCAATGGGAGT
TTGTTTTGGCACCAAAATCAACGGGACTTTCCAAAATGTCGTAACAACTCCGCCCCATTGACGCAAATGG
GCGGTAGGCGTGTACGGTGGGAGGTCTATATAAGCAGAGCTCTCTGGCTAACTAGAGAACCCACTGCTTA
CTGGCTTATCGAAATTAATACGACTCACTATAGGGAGACCCAAGCTACCATGGCTTCCAGCTCCAACGAT
GTGAAAGAGTTCCTAGCCAAAGCCAAGGAAGATTTCCTGAAAAAATGGGAGACCCCTTCTCAGAATACAG
CCCAGTTGGATCAGTTTGATAGAATCAAGACCCTTGGCACCGGCTCCTTTGGGCGAGTGATGCTGGTGAA
GCACAAGGAGAGTGGGAACCACTACGCCATGAAGATCTTAGACAAGCAGAAGGTGGTGAAGCTAAAGCAG
ATCGAGCACACTCTGAATGAGAAGCGCATCCTGCAGGCCGTCAACTTCCCGTTCCTGGTCAAACTTGAAT
TCTCCTTCAAGGACAACTCAAACCTGTACATGGTCATGGAGTATGTAGCTGGTGGCGAGATGTTCTCCCA
CCTACGGCGGATTGGAAGGTTCAGCGAGCCCCATGCCCGTTTCTACGCGGCGCAGATCGTCCTGACCTTT
GAGTATCTGCACTCCCTGGACCTCATCTACCGGGACCTGAAGCCCGAGAATCTTCTCATCGACCAGCAGG
GCTATATTCAGGTGACAGACTTCGGTTTTGCCAAGCGTGTGAAAGGCCGTACTTGGACCTTGTGTGGGAC
CCCTGAGTACTTGGCCCCCGAGATTATCCTGAGCAAAGGCTACAACAAGGCTGTGGACTGGTGGGCTCTC
GGAGTCCTCATCTACGAGATGGCTGCTGGTTACCCACCCTTCTTCGCTGACCAGCCTATCCAGATCTATG
AGAAAATCGTCTCTGGGAAGGTGCGGTTCCCATCCCACTTCAGCTCTGACTTGAAGGACCTGCTGCGGAA
CCTTCTGCAAGTGGATCTCACCAAGCGCTTTGGGAACCTCAAGAACGGGGTCAATGACATCAAGAACCAC
AAGTGGTTTGCCACGACTGACTGGATTGCCATCTATCAGAGAAAGGTGGAAGCTCCCTTCATACCAAAGT
TTAAAGGCCCTGGGGACACGAGTAACTTTGACGACTATGAGGAGGAAGAGATCCGGGTCTCCATCAATGA
GAAGTGTGGCAAGGAGTTTACTGAGTTTATCGATTATGATGTTCCTGATTATGCAAGCTTAATGAGCAAG
GGCGAGGAGCTGTTCACCGGGGTGGTGCCCATCCTGGTCGAGCTGGACGGCGACGTAAACGGCCACAAGT
TCAGCGTGTCCGGCGAGGGCGAGGGCGATGCCACCTACGGCAAGCTGACCCTGAAGTTCATCTGCACCAC
CGGCAAGCTGCCCGTGCCCTGGCCCACCCTCGTGACCACCTTCAGCTACGGCGTGCAGTGCTTCAGCCGC
TACCCCGACCACATGAAGCAGCACGACTTCTTCAAGTCCGCCATGCCCGAAGGCTACGTCCAGGAGCGCA
CCATCTTCTTCAAGGACGACGGCAACTACAAGACCCGCGCCGAGGTGAAGTTCGAGGGCGACACCCTGGT
GAACCGCATCGAGCTGAAGGGCATCGACTTCAAGGAGGACGGCAACATCCTGGGGCACAAGCTGGAGTAC
AACTACAACAGCCACAACGTCTATATCATGGCCGACAAGCAGAAGAACGGCATCAAGGCCAACTTCAAGA
TCCGCCACAACATCGAGGACGGCAGCGTGCAGCTCGCCGACCACTACCAGCAGAACACCCCCATCGGCGA
CGGCCCCGTGCTGCTGCCCGACAACCACTACCTGAGCCACCAGTCCAAGCTGAGCAAAGACCCCAACGAG
AAGCGCGATCACATGGTCCTGCTGGAGTTCGTGACCGCCGCCGGGATCACTCTCGGCATGGACGAGCTGT
ACAAGTAATCTAGAGGGCCCTATTCTATAGTGTCACCTAAATGCTAGAGCTCGCTGATCAGCCTCGACTG
TGCCTTCTAGTTGCCAGCCATCTGTTGTTTGCCCCTCCCCCGTGCCTTCCTTGACCCTGGAAGGTGCCAC
TCCCACTGTCCTTTCCTAATAAAATGAGGAAATTGCATCGCATTGTCTGAGTAGGTGTCATTCTATTCTG
GGGGGTGGGGTGGGGCAGGACAGCAAGGGGGAGGATTGGGAAGACAATAGCAGGCATGCTGGGGATGCGG
TGGGCTCTATGGCTTCTGAGGCGGAAAGAACCAGCTGGGGCTCTAGGGGGTATCCCC
[124 nt withheld, positions 2858-2981]
C
[91 nt withheld, positions 2983-3073]
A
[49 nt withheld, positions 3075-3123]
CCTTTGACGTTGGAGTCCACGTTCTTT
[37 nt withheld, positions 3151-3187]
ACCCTATCTCGGTCTATTCTTTTGATTTATAAGGGATTTTGCCGATTTCGGCCTATTGGTTAAAAAATGA
GCTGATTTAACAAAAATTTAACGCGAATTAATTCTGTGGAATGTGTGTCAGTTAGGGTGTGGAAAGTCCC
CAGGCTCCCCAGCAGGCAGAAGTATGCAAAGCATGCATCTCAATTAGTCAGCAACCAGGTGTGGAAAGTC
CCCAGGCTCCCCAGCAGGCAGAAGTATGCAAAGCATGCATCTCAATTAGTCAGCAACCATAGTCCCGCCC
CTAACTCCGCCCATCCCGCCCCTAACTCCGCCCAGTTCCGCCCATTCTCCGCCCCATGGCTGACTAATTT
TTTTTATTTATGCAGAGGCCGAGGCCGCCTCTGCCTCTGAGCTATTCCAGAAGTAGTGAGGAGGCTTTTT
TGGAGGCCTAGGCTTTTGCAAAAAGCTCCCGGGAGCTTGTATATCCATTTTCGGATCTGATCAAGAGACA
GGATGAGGATCGTTTCGCATGATTGAACAAGATGGATTGCACGCAGGTTCTCCGGCCGCTTGGGTGGAGA
GGCTATTCGGCTATGACTGGGCACAACAGACAATCGGCTGCTCTGATGCCGCCGTGTTCCGGCTGTCAGC
GCAGGGGCGCCCGGTTCTTTTTGTCAAGACCGACCTGTCCGGTGCCCTGAATGAACTGCAGGACGAGGCA
GCGCGGCTATCGTGGCTGGCCACGACGGGCGTTCCTTGCGCAGCTGTGCTCGACGTTGTCACTGAAGCGG
GAAGGGACTGGCTGCTATTGGGCGAAGTGCCGGGGCAGGATCTCCTGTCATCTCACCTTGCTCCTGCCGA
GAAAGTATCCATCATGGCTGATGCAATGCGGCGGCTGCATACGCTTGATCCGGCTACCTGCCCATTCGAC
CACCAAGCGAAACATCGCATCGAGCGAGCACGTACTCGGATGGAAGCCGGTCTTGTCGATCAGGATGATC
TGGACGAAGAGCATCAGGGGCTCGCGCCAGCCGAACTGTTCGCCAGGCTCAAGGCGCGCATGCCCGACGG
CGAGGATCTCGTCGTGACCCATGGCGATGCCTGCTTGCCGAATATCATGGTGGAAAATGGCCGCTTTTCT
GGATTCATCGACTGTGGCCGGCTGGGTGTGGCGGACCGCTATCAGGACATAGCGTTGGCTACCCGTGATA
TTGCTGAAGAGCTTGGCGGCGAATGGGCTGACCGCTTCCTCGTGCTTTACGGTATCGCCGCTCCCGATTC
GCAGCGCATCGCCTTCTATCGCCTTCTTGACGAGTTCTTCTGAGCGGGACTCTGGGGTTCGAAATGACCG
ACCAAGCGACGCCCAACCTGCCATCACGAGATTTCGATTCCACCGCCGCCTTCTATGAAAGGTTGGGCTT
CGGAATCGTTTTCCGGGACGCCGGCTGGATGATCCTCCAGCGCGGGGATCTCATGCTGGAGTTCTTCGCC
CACCCCAACTTGTTTATTGCAGCTTATAATGGTTACAAATAAAGCAATAGCATCACAAATTTCACAAATA
AAGCATTTTTTTCACTGCATTCTAGTTGTGGTTTGTCCAAACTCATCAATGTATCTTATCATGTCTGTAT
ACCGTCGACCTCTAGCTAGAGCTTGGCGTAATCATGGTCATAGCTGTTTCCTGTGTGAAATTGTTATCCG
CTCACAATTCCACACAACATACGAGCCGGAAGCATAAAGTGTAAAGCCTGGGGTGCCTAATGAGTGAGCT
AACTCACATTAATTGCGTTGCGCTCACTGCCCGCTTTCCAGTCGGGAAACCTGTCGTGCCAGCTGCATTA
ATGAATCGGCCAACGCGCGGGGAGAGGCGGTTTGCGTATTGGGCGCTCTTCCGCTTCCTCGCTCACTGAC
TCGCTGCGCTCGGTCGTTCGGCTGCGGCGAGCGGTATCAGCTCACTCAAAGGCGGTAATACGGTTATCCA
CAGAATCAGGGGATAACGCAGGAAAGAACATGTGAGCAAAAGGCCAGCAAAAGGCCAGGAACCGTAAAAA
GGCCGCGTTGCTGGCGTTTTTCCATAGGCTCCGCCCCCCTGACGAGCATCACAAAAATCGACGCTCAAGT
CAGAGGTGGCGAAACCCGACAGGACTATAAAGATACCAGGCGTTTCCCCCTGGAAGCTCCCTCGTGCGCT
CTCCTGTTCCGACCCTGCCGCTTACCGGATACCTGTCCGCCTTTCTCCCTTCGGGAAGCGTGGCGCTTTC
TCATAGCTCACGCTGTAGGTATCTCAGTTCGGTGTAGGTCGTTCGCTCCAAGCTGGGCTGTGTGCACGAA
CCCCCCGTTCAGCCCGACCGCTGCGCCTTATCCGGTAACTATCGTCTTGAGTCCAACCCGGTAAGACACG
ACTTATCGCCACTGGCAGCAGCCACTGGTAACAGGATTAGCAGAGCGAGGTATGTAGGCGGTGCTACAGA
GTTCTTGAAGTGGTGGCCTAACTACGGCTACACTAGAAGAACAGTATTTGGTATCTGCGCTCTGCTGAAG
CCAGTTACCTTCGGAAAAAGAGTTGGTAGCTCTTGATCCGGCAAACAAACCACCGCTGGTAGCGGTGGTT
TTTTTGTTTGCAAGCAGCAGATTACGCGCAGAAAAAAAGGATCTCAAGAAGATCCTTTGATCTTTTCTAC
GGGGTCTGACGCTCAGTGGAACGAAAACTCACGTTAAGGGATTTTGGTCATGAGATTATCAAAAAGGATC
TTCACCTAGATCCTTTTAAATTAAAAATGAAGTTTTAAATCAATCTAAAGTATATATGAGTAAACTTGGT
CTGACAGTTACCAATGCTTAATCAGTGAGGCACCTATCTCAGCGATCTGTCTATTTCGTTCATCCATAGT
TGCCTGACTCCCCGTCGTGTAGATAACTACGATACGGGAGGGCTTACCATCTGGCCCCAGTGCTGCAATG
ATACCGCGAGACCCACGCTCACCGGCTCCAGATTTATCAGCAATAAACCAGCCAGCCGGAAGGGCCGAGC
GCAGAAGTGGTCCTGCAACTTTATCCGCCTCCATCCAGTCTATTAATTGTTGCCGGGAAGCTAGAGTAAG
TAGTTCGCCAGTTAATAGTTTGCGCAACGTTGTTGCCATTGCTACAGGCATCGTGGTGTCACGCTCGTCG
TTTGGTATGGCTTCATTCAGCTCCGGTTCCCAACGATCAAGGCGAGTTACATGATCCCCCATGTTGTGCA
AAAAAGCGGTTAGCTCCTTCGGTCCTCCGATCGTTGTCAGAAGTAAGTTGGCCGCAGTGTTATCACTCAT
GGTTATGGCAGCACTGCATAATTCTCTTACTGTCATGCCATCCGTAAGATGCTTTTCTGTGACTGGTGAG
TACTCAACCAAGTCATTCTGAGAATAGTGTATGCGGCGACCGAGTTGCTCTTGCCCGGCGTCAATACGGG
ATAATACCGCGCCACATAGCAGAACTTTAAAAGTGCTCATCATTGGAAAACGTTCTTCGGGGCGAAAACT
CTCAAGGATCTTACCGCTGTTGAGATCCAGTTCGATGTAACCCACTCGTGCACCCAACTGATCTTCAGCA
TCTTTTACTTTCACCAGCGTTTCTGGGTGAGCAAAAACAGGAAGGCAAAATGCCGCAAAAAAGGGAATAA
GGGCGACACGGAAATGTTGAATACTCATACTCTTCCTTTTTCAATATTATTGAAGCATTTATCAGGGTTA
TTGTCTCATGAGCGGATACATATTTGAATGTATTTAGAAAAATAAACAAATAGGGGTTCCGCGCACATTT
CCCCGAAAAGTGCCACCTGACGTCGACGGATCGGGAGATCTCCCGATCCCCTATGGTGCACTCTCAGTAC
AATCTGCTCTGATGCCGCATAGTTAAGCCAGTATCTGCTCCCTGCTTGTGTGTTGGAGGTCGCTGAGTAG
TGCGCGAGCAAAATTTAAGCTACAACAAGGC
Features (pLannotate 1.2.2; 22 found; start..end, strand, type, name):
     88..467     +  enhancer       CMV enhancer: human cytomegalovirus immediate early enhancer
    468..671     +  promoter       CMV promoter: human cytomegalovirus (CMV) immediate early promoter
    667..700     +  LTR            5' LTR (truncated) (fragment): truncated 5' long terminal repeat (LTR) from HIV-1
    716..734     +  promoter       T7 promoter: promoter for bacteriophage T7 RNA polymerase
    744..1778    +  CDS            Prkaca: KAPCA_MOUSE - Also known as Pkaca. Experimental evidence at protein level: Swiss-Prot protein existence level 1. [Isoform 2]: Phosphorylates and activates ABL1 in sperm flagellum to promote spermatozoa capacitation. From Mus musculus (Mouse).
   1809..2525    +  CDS            mPA-GFP: mPA-GFP is a fluorescent protein published in 2002, derived from Aequorea victoria. It is reported to be a monomer.
   2544..2562    -  promoter       SP6 promoter: promoter for bacteriophage SP6 RNA polymerase
   2588..2812    +  polyA_signal   bGH poly(A) signal: bovine growth hormone polyadenylation signal
   2816..2837    +  promoter       SV40 promoter (fragment): SV40 enhancer and early promoter
   2858..3286    +  rep_origin     f1 ori (sequence partly withheld): f1 bacteriophage origin of replication; arrow indicates direction of (+) strand synthesis
   3300..3629    +  promoter       SV40 promoter: SV40 enhancer and early promoter
   3696..4487    +  CDS            neo: KKA2_KLEPN - Also known as kan, nptII. Experimental evidence at protein level: Swiss-Prot protein existence level 1. Resistance to kanamycin, neomycin, paromomycin, ribostamycin, butirosin and gentamicin B. From Klebsiella pneumoniae.
   4511..4669    +  CDS            ble (fragment): BLE_KLEPN - Experimental evidence at protein level: Swiss-Prot protein existence level 1. Binding protein with a strong affinity to the bleomycin family of antibiotics. Binds to CL990; an antimitotic-antibiotic compound. From Klebsiella pneumoniae.
   4664..4785    +  polyA_signal   SV40 poly(A) signal: SV40 polyadenylation signal
   4858..4874    -  protein_bind   lac operator: The lac repressor binds to the lac operator to inhibit transcription in E. coli. This inhibition can be relieved by adding lactose or isopropyl-β-D-thiogalactopyranoside (IPTG). lac repressor encoded by lacI
   4882..4912    -  promoter       lac promoter: promoter for the E. coli lac operon
   4927..4948    -  protein_bind   CAP binding site: CAP binding activates transcription in the presence of cAMP. E. coli catabolite activator protein
   4961..5053    -  CDS            lacI (fragment): lac repressor; lacI; The lac repressor binds to the lac operator to inhibit transcription in E. coli. This inhibition can be relieved by adding lactose or isopropyl-β-D-thiogalactopyranoside (IPTG).
   5236..5824    -  rep_origin     ori: high-copy-number ColE1/pMB1/pBR322/pUC origin of replication
   5995..6855    -  CDS            AmpR: β-lactamase; bla; confers resistance to ampicillin, carbenicillin, and related antibiotics
   6856..6960    -  promoter       AmpR promoter: bla
   7019..7071    -  misc_feature   bom (fragment): basis of mobility region from pBR322
