[The description below was written by a language model from this plasmid's Addgene catalogue record, the feature table of its GenBank file and pLannotate feature annotations shown in this document.]
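Description:
pCDNA3_altPKA-Cα-mPAGFP is a mammalian expression plasmid of about 7.1 kb built on a pcDNA3.1-type backbone. It is propagated in E. coli through a high-copy ColE1/pUC origin with ampicillin selection (AmpR under its own bla promoter). It also carries an f1 origin for single-stranded DNA production. For selection in mammalian cells, an SV40 early promoter drives a neomycin/kanamycin phosphotransferase gene, terminated by the SV40 polyadenylation signal. This cassette would allow G418 selection of stable transfectants, although the record does not say the plasmid was used that way.

The payload is transcribed from the human CMV immediate-early enhancer and promoter and terminated by the bovine growth hormone poly(A) signal. T7 and SP6 phage promoters flank the insert, as is usual for this backbone. The open reading frame encodes the alternatively spliced, testis/sperm-specific isoform of the mouse PKA catalytic subunit α (Prkaca, isoform 2). This isoform differs from the common form at its extreme N-terminus and therefore lacks the myristoylation site. The depositor's map marks this short splicing difference at the start of the coding sequence and also notes one silent nucleotide change further downstream. The kinase is fused at its C-terminus, after a short linker region, to monomeric photoactivatable GFP (mPA-GFP), an Aequorea-derived protein whose fluorescence is switched on by light.

The fusion lets a chosen pool of catalytic subunit be photoactivated and its movement followed in living cells. According to the associated publication title, the work concerned membrane association of liberated PKA catalytic subunits via myristoylation, so this naturally non-myristoylated variant plausibly serves as a comparison construct. The two feature tables describe the same elements with slightly offset coordinates.
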