Addgene plasmid #114133: pCDNA3_altPKA-Cα-mPAGFP
Purpose: Alternative spliced variant of the mouse PKA catalytic subunit α C-terminally tagged by monomeric paGFP.
Depositing lab: Haining Zhong. Depositing organization: Oregon Health & Science University. Publication: Liberated PKA Catalytic Subunits Associate with the Membrane via Myristoylation to Preferentially Phosphorylate Membrane Substrates. Tillo SE, Xiong WH, Takahashi M, Miao S, Andrade AL, Fortin DA, Yang G, Qin M, Smoody BF, Stork PJS, Zhong H. Cell Rep. 2017 Apr 18;19(3):617-629. doi: 10.1016/j.celrep.2017.03.070. PubMed 28423323.
Backbone
  Vector backbone: pcDNA3.1
  Vector type: Mammalian Expression
Growth in bacteria
  Bacterial resistance: Ampicillin, 100 μg/mL
  Growth temperature: 37°C
  Growth strain: DH5alpha
  Copy number: High Copy
Gene/Insert
  Gene/Insert name: Testis only splice variant of mouse PKA catalytic subunit α that has no myristoylation site, C-terminally tagged by mPAGFP
  Species: M. musculus (mouse)
  Entrez Gene: Prkaca (a.k.a. PKCD, Pkaca)
Terms and licenses: Academic/Nonprofit Terms; Industry Terms: Not Available to Industry
How to cite: pCDNA3_altPKA-Cα-mPAGFP was a gift from Haining Zhong (Addgene plasmid # 114133 ; http://n2t.net/addgene:114133 ; RRID:Addgene_114133)
